>Addgene plasmid #158538 | pGEX-HiGlpG | addgene full sequence | sequence record 310750 | Addgene NGS Result
TTGACAATTAATCATCGGCTCGTATAATGTGTGGAATTGTGAGCGGATAACAATTTCACACAGGAAACAG
TATTCATGTCCCCTATACTAGGTTATTGGAAAATTAAGGGCCTTGTGCAACCCACTCGACTTCTTTTGGA
ATATCTTGAAGAAAAATATGAAGAGCATTTGTATGAGCGCGATGAAGGTGATAAATGGCGAAACAAAAAG
TTTGAATTGGGTTTGGAGTTTCCCAATCTTCCTTATTATATTGATGGTGATGTTAAATTAACACAGTCTA
TGGCCATCATACGTTATATAGCTGACAAGCACAACATGTTGGGTGGTTGTCCAAAAGAGCGTGCAGAGAT
TTCAATGCTTGAAGGAGCGGTTTTGGATATTAGATACGGTGTTTCGAGAATTGCATATAGTAAAGACTTT
GAAACTCTCAAAGTTGATTTTCTTAGCAAGCTACCTGAAATGCTGAAAATGTTCGAAGATCGTTTATGTC
ATAAAACATATTTAAATGGTGATCATGTAACCCATCCTGACTTCATGTTGTATGACGCTCTTGATGTTGT
TTTATACATGGACCCAATGTGCCTGGATGCGTTCCCAAAATTAGTTTGTTTTAAAAAACGTATTGAAGCT
ATCCCACAAATTGATAAGTACTTGAAATCCAGCAAGTATATAGCATGGCCTTTGCAGGGCTGGCAAGCCA
CGTTTGGTGGTGGCGACCATCCTCCAAAATCGGATCTGGAAGTTCTGTTCCAGGGGCCCATGAAAAACTT
TTTAGCTCAACAAGGAAAAATCACGCTAATTCTCACCGCACTTTGTGTGCTTATTTATCTTGCTCAACAG
CTGGGTTTTGAAGACGATATTATGTATTTGATGCATTACCCCGCTTACGAAGAGCAAGATAGTGAAGTGT
GGCGTTATATCTCACATACATTGGTACATTTATCTAATTTGCATATTTTGTTTAATCTGTCTTGGTTTTT
TATTTTCGGTGGAATGATTGAGCGCACTTTTGGCTCGGTTAAATTATTGATGTTGTATGTTGTAGCATCT
GCCATAACAGGATATGTGCAAAATTATGTGTCTGGCCCCGCTTTCTTTGGGCTTTCTGGTGTTGTATATG
CGGTTCTAGGTTATGTATTTATACGTGATAAATTGAATCATCATTTATTTGATCTGCCAGAAGGTTTTTT
TACAATGTTATTGGTGGGGATCGCATTAGGTTTTATTAGCCCCTTATTTGGTGTTGAAATGGGAAATGCT
GCACATATTTCAGGCTTGATTGTCGGCTTGATTTGGGGATTTATTGATAGCAAATTGCGCAAAAATTCGC
TAGAGTAAGCCGGCCGCATCGTGACTGACTGACGATCTGCCTCGCGCGTTTCGGTGATGACGGTGAAAAC
CTCTGACACATGCAGCTCCCGGAGACGGTCACAGCTTGTCTGTAAGCGGATGCCGGGAGCAGACAAGCCC
GTCAGGGCGCGTCAGCGGGTGTTGGCGGGTGTCGGGGCGCAGCCATGACCCAGTCACGTAGCGATAGCGG
AGTGTATAATTCTTGAAGACGAAAGGGCCTCGTGATACGCCTATTTTTATAGGTTAATGTCATGATAATA
ATGGTTTCTTAGACGTCAGGTGGCACTTTTCGGGGAAATGTGCGCGGAACCCCTATTTGTTTATTTTTCT
AAATACATTCAAATATGTATCCGCTCATGAGACAATAACCCTGATAAATGCTTCAATAATATTGAAAAAG
GAAGAGTATGAGTATTCAACATTTCCGTGTCGCCCTTATTCCCTTTTTTGCGGCATTTTGCCTTCCTGTT
TTTGCTCACCCAGAAACGCTGGTGAAAGTAAAAGATGCTGAAGATCAGTTGGGTGCACGAGTGGGTTACA
TCGAACTGGATCTCAACAGCGGTAAGATCCTTGAGAGTTTTCGCCCCGAAGAACGTTTTCCAATGATGAG
CACTTTTAAAGTTCTGCTATGTGGCGCGGTATTATCCCGTGTTGACGCCGGGCAAGAGCAACTCGGTCGC
CGCATACACTATTCTCAGAATGACTTGGTTGAGTACTCACCAGTCACAGAAAAGCATCTTACGGATGGCA
TGACAGTAAGAGAATTATGCAGTGCTGCCATAACCATGAGTGATAACACTGCGGCCAACTTACTTCTGAC
AACGATCGGAGGACCGAAGGAGCTAACCGCTTTTTTGCACAACATGGGGGATCATGTAACTCGCCTTGAT
CGTTGGGAACCGGAGCTGAATGAAGCCATACCAAACGACGAGCGTGACACCACGATGCCTGCAGCAATGG
CAACAACGTTGCGCAAACTATTAACTGGCGAACTACTTACTCTAGCTTCCCGGCAACAATTAATAGACTG
GATGGAGGCGGATAAAGTTGCAGGACCACTTCTGCGCTCGGCCCTTCCGGCTGGCTGGTTTATTGCTGAT
AAATCTGGAGCCGGTGAGCGTGGGTCTCGCGGTATCATTGCAGCACTGGGGCCAGATGGTAAGCCCTCCC
GTATCGTAGTTATCTACACGACGGGGAGTCAGGCAACTATGGATGAACGAAATAGACAGATCGCTGAGAT
AGGTGCCTCACTGATTAAGCATTGGTAACTGTCAGACCAAGTTTACTCATATATACTTTAGATTGATTTA
AAACTTCATTTTTAATTTAAAAGGATCTAGGTGAAGATCCTTTTTGATAATCTCATGACCAAAATCCCTT
AACGTGAGTTTTCGTTCCACTGAGCGTCAGACCCCGTAGAAAAGATCAAAGGATCTTCTTGAGATCCTTT
TTTTCTGCGCGTAATCTGCTGCTTGCAAACAAAAAAACCACCGCTACCAGCGGTGGTTTGTTTGCCGGAT
CAAGAGCTACCAACTCTTTTTCCGAAGGTAACTGGCTTCAGCAGAGCGCAGATACCAAATACTGTCCTTC
TAGTGTAGCCGTAGTTAGGCCACCACTTCAAGAACTCTGTAGCACCGCCTACATACCTCGCTCTGCTAAT
CCTGTTACCAGTGGCTGCTGCCAGTGGCGATAAGTCGTGTCTTACCGGGTTGGACTCAAGACGATAGTTA
CCGGATAAGGCGCAGCGGTCGGGCTGAACGGGGGGTTCGTGCACACAGCCCAGCTTGGAGCGAACGACCT
ACACCGAACTGAGATACCTACAGCGTGAGCTATGAGAAAGCGCCACGCTTCCCGAAGGGAGAAAGGCGGA
CAGGTATCCGGTAAGCGGCAGGGTCGGAACAGGAGAGCGCACGAGGGAGCTTCCAGGGGGAAACGCCTGG
TATCTTTATAGTCCTGTCGGGTTTCGCCACCTCTGACTTGAGCGTCGATTTTTGTGATGCTCGTCAGGGG
GGCGGAGCCTATGGAAAAACGCCAGCAACGCGGCCTTTTTACGGTTCCTGGCCTTTTGCTGGCCTTTTGC
TCACATGTTCTTTCCTGCGTTATCCCCTGATTCTGTGGATAACCGTATTACCGCCTTTGAGTGAGCTGAT
ACCGCTCGCCGCAGCCGAACGACCGAGCGCAGCGAGTCAGTGAGCGAGGAAGCGGAAGAGCGCCTGATGC
GGTATTTTCTCCTTACGCATCTGTGCGGTATTTCACACCGCATAAATTCCGACACCATCGAATGGCGCAA
AACCTTTCGCGGTATGGCATGATAGCGCCCGGAAGAGAGTCAATTCAGGGTGGTGAATGTGAAACCAGTA
ACGTTATACGATGTCGCAGAGTATGCCGGTGTCTCTTATCAGACCGTTTCCCGCGTGGTGAACCAGGCCA
GCCACGTTTCTGCGAAAACGCGGGAAAAAGTGGAAGCGGCGATGGCGGAGCTGAATTACATTCCCAACCG
CGTGGCACAACAACTGGCGGGCAAACAGTCGTTGCTGATTGGCGTTGCCACCTCCAGTCTGGCCCTGCAC
GCGCCGTCGCAAATTGTCGCGGCGATTAAATCTCGCGCCGATCAACTGGGTGCCAGCGTGGTGGTGTCGA
TGGTAGAACGAAGCGGCGTCGAAGCCTGTAAAGCGGCGGTGCACAATCTTCTCGCGCAACGCGTCAGTGG
GCTGATCATTAACTATCCGCTGGATGACCAGGATGCCATTGCTGTGGAAGCTGCCTGCACTAATGTTCCG
GCGTTATTTCTTGATGTCTCTGACCAGACACCCATCAACAGTATTATTTTCTCCCATGAAGACGGTACGC
GACTGGGCGTGGAGCATCTGGTCGCATTGGGTCACCAGCAAATCGCGCTGTTAGCGGGCCCATTAAGTTC
TGTCTCGGCGCGTCTGCGTCTGGCTGGCTGGCATAAATATCTCACTCGCAATCAAATTCAGCCGATAGCG
GAACGGGAAGGCGACTGGAGTGCCATGTCCGGTTTTCAACAAACCATGCAAATGCTGAATGAGGGCATCG
TTCCCACTGCGATGCTGGTTGCCAACGATCAGATGGCGCTGGGCGCAATGCGCGCCATTACCGAGTCCGG
GCTGCGCGTTGGTGCGGATATCTCGGTAGTGGGATACGACGATACCGAAGACAGCTCATGTTATATCCCG
CCGTTAACCACCATCAAACAGGATTTTCGCCTGCTGGGGCAAACCAGCGTGGACCGCTTGCTGCAACTCT
CTCAGGGCCAGGCGGTGAAGGGCAATCAGCTGTTGCCCGTCTCACTGGTGAAAAGAAAAACCACGCTAGC
GCCCAATACGCAAACCGCCTCTCCCCGCGCGTTGGCCGATTCATTAATGCAGCTGGCACGACAGGTTTCC
CGACTGGAAAGCGGGCAGTGAGCGCAACGCAATTAATGTAAGTTAGCTCACTCATTAGGCACCCCAGGCT
TTACACTTTATGCTTCCGGCTCGTATGTTGTGTGGAATTGTGAGCGGATAACAATTTCACACAGGAAACA
GCTATGACCATGATTACGGATTCACTGGCCGTCGTTTTACAACGTCGTGACTGGGAAAACCCTGGCGTTA
CCCAACTTAATCGCCTTGCAGCACATCCCCCTTTCGCCAGCTGGCGTAATAGCGAAGAGGCCCGCACCGA
TCGCCCTTCCCAACAGTTGCGCAGCCTGAATGGCGAATGGCGCTTTGCCTGGTTTCCGGCACCAGAAGCG
GTGCCGGAAAGCTGGCTGGAGTGCGATCTTCCTGAGGCCGATACTGTCGTCGTCCCCTCAAACTGGCAGA
TGCACGGTTACGATGCGCCCATCTACACCAACGTGACCTATCCCATTACGGTCAATCCGCCGTTTGTTCC
CACGGAGAATCCGACGGGTTGTTACTCGCTCACATTTAATGTTGATGAAAGCTGGCTACAGGAAGGCCAG
ACGCGAATTATTTTTGATGGCGTTGGAATTAGCTTATCGACTGCACGGTGCACCAATGCTTCTGGCGTCA
GGCAGCCATCGGAAGCTGTGGTATGGCTGTGCAGGTCGTAAATCACTGCATAATTCGTGTCGCTCAAGGC
GCACTCCCGTTCTGGATAATGTTTTTTGCGCCGACATCATAACGGTTCTGGCAAATATTCTGAAATGAGC
TG
Features (pLannotate 1.2.2; 17 found; start..end, strand, type, name):
      1..29      +  promoter       tac promoter: strong E. coli promoter; hybrid between the trp and lac UV5 promoters
     37..53      +  protein_bind   lac operator: The lac repressor binds to the lac operator to inhibit transcription in E. coli. This inhibition can be relieved by adding lactose or isopropyl-β-D-thiogalactopyranoside (IPTG). lac repressor encoded by lacI
     76..729     +  CDS            GST26_SCHJA: Experimental evidence at protein level: Swiss-Prot protein existence level 1. GST isoenzymes appear to play a central role in the parasite detoxification system. Other functions are also suspected including a role in increasing the solubility of haematin in the parasite gut. From Schistosoma japonicum (Blood fluke).
    760..1335    +  CDS            glpG: GLPG_HAEIN - Experimental evidence at protein level: Swiss-Prot protein existence level 1. Rhomboid-type serine protease that catalyzes intramembrane proteolysis. From Haemophilus influenzae (strain ATCC 51907 / DSM 11121 / KW20 / Rd).
   1367..1406    +  CDS            rop (fragment): Rop protein, which maintains plasmids at low copy number; rop
   1508..1548    +  misc_feature   bom (fragment): basis of mobility region from pBR322
   1653..1757    +  promoter       AmpR promoter: bla
   1758..2618    +  CDS            AmpR: β-lactamase; bla; confers resistance to ampicillin, carbenicillin, and related antibiotics
   2789..3377    +  rep_origin     ori: high-copy-number ColE1/pMB1/pBR322/pUC origin of replication
   3563..3614    -  misc_feature   bom (fragment): basis of mobility region from pBR322
   3621..3698    +  promoter       lacI promoter: lacI
   3699..4781    +  CDS            lacI: lac repressor; lacI; The lac repressor binds to the lac operator to inhibit transcription in E. coli. This inhibition can be relieved by adding lactose or isopropyl-β-D-thiogalactopyranoside (IPTG).
   4794..4815    +  protein_bind   CAP binding site: CAP binding activates transcription in the presence of cAMP. E. coli catabolite activator protein
   4830..4860    +  promoter       lac promoter: promoter for the E. coli lac operon
   4868..4884    +  protein_bind   lac operator: The lac repressor binds to the lac operator to inhibit transcription in E. coli. This inhibition can be relieved by adding lactose or isopropyl-β-D-thiogalactopyranoside (IPTG). lac repressor encoded by lacI
   4904..5077    +  CDS            lacZα: LacZα fragment of β-galactosidase; lacZ fragment
   5341..5457    -  CDS            yciV (fragment): RNAAM_ECOLI - Also known as trpH From Escherichia coli (strain K12).
