[The description below was written by a language model from this plasmid's Addgene catalogue record and pLannotate feature annotations shown in this document.]
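Description:
pGEX-HiGlpG is a bacterial expression plasmid built on the pGEX-6P-1 backbone for producing the rhomboid intramembrane protease GlpG from Haemophilus influenzae as a glutathione S-transferase fusion in E. coli. The plasmid totals about 5.5 kb. It replicates from a ColE1/pMB1-type origin, recorded as high copy, and is selected with ampicillin through the β-lactamase gene (AmpR) driven by its own promoter. Short fragments of rop and the pBR322 bom region are annotated as backbone remnants, along with a lac promoter/operator–lacZα segment and a small yciV fragment. None of these has a stated role in the construct.

The expression cassette starts with the strong hybrid tac promoter followed by a lac operator. A lacI gene carried on the plasmid supplies lac repressor, so transcription is held off until it is induced with IPTG. Downstream lies the Schistosoma japonicum GST coding sequence, and a short linker separates it from the roughly 580 bp glpG open reading frame, placing GST at the N terminus of the protease. In the pGEX-6P series this linker normally encodes a PreScission protease cleavage site for tag removal, but the feature table does not annotate it. The insert was placed by restriction cloning, and the record notes that both cloning sites were destroyed without naming them.

The GST tag allows affinity capture of the fusion on glutathione resin. The stated purpose is bacterial expression of HiGlpG, a rhomboid-type serine protease that cleaves substrates within the membrane, and the plasmid comes from work on the functional evolution of the rhomboid superfamily.
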