Addgene plasmid #158538: pGEX-HiGlpG
Purpose: Bacterial expression of rhomboid protease HiGlpG
Depositing lab: Sinisa Urban. Depositing organization: Johns Hopkins University and School of Medicine. Publication: Decoding the Functional Evolution of an Intramembrane Protease Superfamily by Statistical Coupling Analysis. Mihaljevic L, Urban S. Structure. 2020 Aug 10. pii: S0969-2126(20)30279-3. doi: 10.1016/j.str.2020.07.015. PubMed 32795403.
Backbone
  Vector backbone: PGEX-6P-1
  Backbone size w/o insert (bp): 4953
  Total vector size (bp): 5532
  Modifications to backbone: -
  Vector type: Bacterial Expression
Growth in bacteria
  Bacterial resistance: Ampicillin, 100 μg/mL
  Growth temperature: 37°C
  Growth strain: DH5alpha
  Copy number: High Copy
Gene/Insert
  Gene/Insert name: HiGlpG
  Species: Haemophilus influenzae
  Insert size (bp): 579
  GenBank ID: NC_000907.1
  Tag / fusion protein: GST tag (N terminal on insert)
  Cloning method: Restriction Enzyme; 5′ cloning site - (destroyed during cloning); 3′ cloning site - (destroyed during cloning)
  Sequencing primers: 5′ PGEX-5'; 3′ PGEX-3'
Terms and licenses: Academic/Nonprofit Terms; Industry Terms: Not Available to Industry
How to cite: pGEX-HiGlpG was a gift from Sinisa Urban (Addgene plasmid # 158538 ; http://n2t.net/addgene:158538 ; RRID:Addgene_158538)
